>Addgene plasmid #120807 | K9L mutant of H3K9me3 biosensor | addgene full sequence | sequence record 235134 | Addgene NGS Result
GGTCGATCGACATTGATTATTGACTAGTTATTAATAGTAATCAATTACGGGGTCATTAGTTCATAGCCCA
TATATGGAGTTCCGCGTTACATAACTTACGGTAAATGGCCCGCCTGGCTGACCGCCCAACGACCCCCGCC
CATTGACGTCAATAATGACGTATGTTCCCATAGTAACGCCAATAGGGACTTTCCATTGACGTCAATGGGT
GGAGTATTTACGGTAAACTGCCCACTTGGCAGTACATCAAGTGTATCATATGCCAAGTACGCCCCCTATT
GACGTCAATGACGGTAAATGGCCCGCCTGGCATTATGCCCAGTACATGACCTTATGGGACTTTCCTACTT
GGCAGTACATCTACGTATTAGTCATCGCTATTACCATGGTCGAGGTGAGCCCCACGTTCTGCTTCACTCT
CCCCATCTCCCCCCCCTCCCCACCCCCAATTTTGTATTTATTTATTTTTTAATTATTTTGTGCAGCGATG
GGGGCGGGGGGGGGGGGGGGGCGCGCCAGGCGGGGCGGGGCGGGGCGAGGGGCGGGGCGGGGCGAGGCGG
AGAGGTGCGGCGGCAGCCAATCAGAGCGGCGCGCTCCGAAAGTTTCCTTTTATGGCGAGGCGGCGGCGGC
GGCGGCCCTATAAAAAGCGAAGCGCGCGGCGGGCGGGAGTCGCTGCGCGCTGCCTTCGCCCCGTGCCCCG
CTCCGCCGCCGCCTCGCGCCGCCCGCCCCGGCTCTGACTGACCGCGTTACTCCCACAGGTGAGCGGGCGG
GACGGCCCTTCTCCTCCGGGCTGTAATTAGCGCTTGGTTTAATGACGGCTTGTTTCTTTTCTGTGGCTGC
GTGAAAGCCTTGAGGGGCTCCGGGAGGGCCCTTTGTGCGGGGGGAGCGGCTCGGGGGGTGCGTGCGTGTG
TGTGTGCGTGGGGAGCGCCGCGTGCGGCTCCGCGCTGCCCGGCGGCTGTGAGCGCTGCGGGCGCGGCGCG
GGGCTTTGTGCGCTCCGCAGTGTGCGCGAGGGGAGCGCGGCCGGGGGCGGTGCCCCGCGGTGCGGGGGGG
GCTGCGAGGGGAACAAAGGCTGCGTGCGGGGTGTGTGCGTGGGGGGGTGAGCAGGGGGTGTGGGCGCGTC
GGTCGGGCTGCAACCCCCCCTGCACCCCCCTCCCCGAGTTGCTGAGCACGGCCCGGCTTCGGGTGCGGGG
CTCCGTACGGGGCGTGGCGCGGGGCTCGCCGTGCCGGGCGGGGGGTGGCGGCAGGTGGGGGTGCCGGGCG
GGGCGGGGCCGCCTCGGGCCGGGGAGGGCTCGGGGGAGGGGCGCGGCGGCCCCCGGAGCGCCGGCGGCTG
TCGAGGCGCGGCGAGCCGCAGCCATTGCCTTTTATGGTAATCGTGCGAGAGGGCGCAGGGACTTCCTTTG
TCCCAAATCTGTGCGGAGCCGAAATCTGGGAGGCGCCGCCGCACCCCCTCTAGCGGGCGCGGGGCGAAGC
GGTGCGGCGCCGGCAGGAAGGAAATGGGCGGGGAGGGCCTTCGTGCGTCGCCGCGCCGCCGTCCCCTTCT
CCCTCTCCAGCCTCGGGGCTGTCCGCGGGGGGACGGCTGCCTTCGGGGGGGACGGGGCAGGGCGGGGTTC
GGCTTCTGGCGTGTGACCGGCGGCTCTAGCTAGAGCCTCTGCTAACCATGTTCATGCCTTCTTCTTTTTC
CTACAGCTCCTGGGCAACGTGCTGGTTATTGTGCTGTCTCATCATTTTGGCAAAGAATTCATGTCTAAAG
GTGAAGAATTATTCACTGGTGTTGTCCCAATTTTGGTTGAATTAGATGGTGATGTTAATGGTCACAAATT
TTCTGTCTCCGGTGAAGGTGAAGGTGATGCTACGTACGGTAAATTGACCTTAAAATTACTCTGTACTACT
GGTAAATTGCCAGTTCCATGGCCAACCTTAGTCACTACTTTAGGTTATGGTGTTCAATGTTTTGCTAGAT
ACCCAGATCATATGAAACAACATGACTTTTTCAAGTCTGCCATGCCAGAAGGTTATGTTCAAGAAAGAAC
TATTTTTTTCAAAGATGACGGTAACTACAAGACCAGAGCTGAAGTCAAGTTTGAAGGTGATACCTTAGTT
AATAGAATCGAATTAAAAGGTATTGATTTTAAAGAAGATGGTAACATTTTAGGTCACAAATTGGAATACA
ACTATAACTCTCACAATGTTTACATCACTGCTGACAAACAAAAGAATGGTATCAAAGCTAACTTCAAAAT
TAGACACAACATTGAAGATGGTGGTGTTCAATTAGCTGACCATTATCAACAAAATACTCCAATTGGTGAT
GGTCCAGTCTTGTTACCAGACAACCATTACTTATCCTATCAATCTGCCTTATTCAAAGATCCAAACGAAA
AGAGAGATCACATGGTCTTGTTAGAATTTTTGACTGCTGCTGAGGAGGAGTACGCCGTGGAAAAGATCAT
CGACAGGCGGGTGCGCAAGGGAAAGGTGGAGTACTATCTGAAATGGAAGGGCTATCCCGAAACTGAGAAC
ACGTGGGAGCCGGAGAACAATCTCGACTGCCAGGATCTTATCCAGCAGTACGAGGCGAGCCGCAAGGATG
GGTCTAGCGCAGGCGGATCAGCTGGAGGGTCTGCAGGGGGTAGTGCAGGTGGCTCAGCTGGCGGGAGCGG
CTCAGCTGGGGGATCTGCTGGTGGCAGTACCTCAGCAGGCGGTAGCGCCGGAGGTTCTGCTGGTGGCTCC
GCAGGAGGGTCTGCAGGCGGTTCCGGGAGTGCAGGTGGATCTGCAGGTGGGTCAACAAGTGCTGGTGGAT
CCGCAGGAGGTTCAGCAGGCGGGAGTGCTGGAGGCTCTGCAGGCGGTAGCGGGAGTGCCGGTGGCAGCGC
AGGGGGAAGCACTAGTGCTGGAGGCAGTGCAGGTGACAGCGCAGGAGGCTCTGCCGGGGGAAGCGCCGGG
GGCGGGACCATGGTGAGCAAGGGCGAGGAGCTGTTCACCGGGGTGGTGCCCATCCTGGTCGAGCTGGACG
GCGACGTAAACGGCCACAGGTTCAGCGTGTCCGGCGAGGGCGAGGGCGATGCCACCTACGGCAAGCTGAC
CCTGAAGTTCATCTGCACCACCGGCAAGCTGCCCGTGCCCTGGCCCACCCTCGTGACCACCCTGACCTGG
GGCGTGCAGTGCTTCAGCCGCTACCCCGACCACATGAAGCAGCACGACTTCTTCAAGTCCGCCATGCCCG
AAGGCTACGTCCAGGAGCGTACCATCTTCTTCAAGGACGACGGCAACTACAAGACCCGCGCCGAGGTGAA
GTTCGAGGGCGACACCCTGGTGAACCGCATCGAGCTGAAGGGCATCGACTTCAAGGAGGACGGCAACATC
CTGGGGCACAAGCTGGAGTACAACTACATCAGCCACAACGTCTATATCACCGCCGACAAGCAGAAGAACG
GCATCAAGGCCCACTTCAAGATCCGCCACAACATCGAGGACGGCAGCGTGCAGCTCGCCGACCACTACCA
GCAGAACACCCCCATCGGCGACGGCCCCGTGCTGCTGCCCGACAACCACTACCTGAGCACCCAGTCCGCC
CTGAGCAAAGACCCCAACGAGAAGCGCGATCACATGGTCCTGCTGGAGTTCGTGACCGCCGCCATGGCAC
GAACCAAGCAGACTGCCCGCCTGTCCACCGGCGGTAAGGCACCACGGAAGCAGCTGGCTACCAAAGCTGC
TAGAAAGAGTGCTCCTGCAACAGGGGGAGTGAAAAAGCCTCACCGATATCGCCCTGGGACTGTGGCCCTT
AGGGAGATCAGAAGATACCAAAAAAGCACAGAGTTGCTGATCCGGAAGCTGCCATTTCAACGACTGGTGC
GGGAGATAGCCCAGGACTTTAAGACCGATCTTAGGTTCCAATCCTCAGCTGTTATGGCACTCCAGGAGGC
CAGTGAAGCTTACCTCGTTGGGTTGTTTGAAGACACCAACCTGTGCGCCATCCACGCCAAAAGGGTGACA
ATCATGCCGAAGGATATTCAGCTCGCCAGAAGAATCAGAGGGGAGAGGGCTTAGGTCGACGGATCTTTTT
CCCTCTGCCAAAAATTATGGGGACATCATGAAGCCCCTTGAGCATCTGACTTCTGGCTAATAAAGGAAAT
TTATTTTCATTGCAATAGTGTGTTGGAATTTTTTGTGTCTCTCACTCGGAAGGACATATGGGAGGGCAAA
TCATTTAAAACATCAGAATGAGTATTTGGTTTAGAGTTTGGCAACATATGCCCATATGCTGGCTGCCATG
AACAAAGGTTGGCTATAAAGAGGTCATCAGTATATGAAACAGCCCCCTGCTGTCCATTCCTTATTCCATA
GAAAAGCCTTGACTTGAGGTTAGATTTTTTTTATATTTTGTTTTGTGTTATTTTTTTCTTTAACATCCCT
AAAATTTTCCTTACATGTTTTACTAGCCAGATTTTTCCTCCTCTCCTGACTACTCCCAGTCATAGCTGTC
CCTCTTCTCTTATGGAGATCCCTCGACCTGCAGCCCAAGCTTGGCGTAATCATGGTCATAGCTGTTTCCT
GTGTGAAATTGTTATCCGCTCACAATTCCACACAACATACGAGCCGGAAGCATAAAGTGTAAAGCCTGGG
GTGCCTAATGAGTGAGCTAACTCACATTAATTGCGTTGCGCTCACTGCCCGCTTTCCAGTCGGGAAACCT
GTCGTGCCAGCGGATCCGCATCTCAATTAGTCAGCAACCATAGTCCCGCCCCTAACTCCGCCCATCCCGC
CCCTAACTCCGCCCAGTTCCGCCCATTCTCCGCCCCATGGCTGACTAATTTTTTTTATTTATGCAGAGGC
CGAGGCCGCCTCGGCCTCTGAGCTATTCCAGAAGTAGTGAGGAGGCTTTTTTGGAGGCCTAGGCTTTTGC
AAAAAGCTAACTTGTTTATTGCAGCTTATAATGGTTACAAATAAAGCAATAGCATCACAAATTTCACAAA
TAAAGCATTTTTTTCACTGCATTCTAGTTGTGGTTTGTCCAAACTCATCAATGTATCTTATCATGTCTGG
ATCCGCTGCATTAATGAATCGGCCAACGCGCGGGGAGAGGCGGTTTGCGTATTGGGCGCTCTTCCGCTTC
CTCGCTCACTGACTCGCTGCGCTCGGTCGTTCGGCTGCGGCGAGCGGTATCAGCTCACTCAAAGGCGGTA
ATACGGTTATCCACAGAATCAGGGGATAACGCAGGAAAGAACATGTGAGCAAAAGGCCAGCAAAAGGCCA
GGAACCGTAAAAAGGCCGCGTTGCTGGCGTTTTTCCATAGGCTCCGCCCCCCTGACGAGCATCACAAAAA
TCGACGCTCAAGTCAGAGGTGGCGAAACCCGACAGGACTATAAAGATACCAGGCGTTTCCCCCTGGAAGC
TCCCTCGTGCGCTCTCCTGTTCCGACCCTGCCGCTTACCGGATACCTGTCCGCCTTTCTCCCTTCGGGAA
GCGTGGCGCTTTCTCATAGCTCACGCTGTAGGTATCTCAGTTCGGTGTAGGTCGTTCGCTCCAAGCTGGG
CTGTGTGCACGAACCCCCCGTTCAGCCCGACCGCTGCGCCTTATCCGGTAACTATCGTCTTGAGTCCAAC
CCGGTAAGACACGACTTATCGCCACTGGCAGCAGCCACTGGTAACAGGATTAGCAGAGCGAGGTATGTAG
GCGGTGCTACAGAGTTCTTGAAGTGGTGGCCTAACTACGGCTACACTAGAAGAACAGTATTTGGTATCTG
CGCTCTGCTGAAGCCAGTTACCTTCGGAAAAAGAGTTGGTAGCTCTTGATCCGGCAAACAAACCACCGCT
GGTAGCGGTGGTTTTTTTGTTTGCAAGCAGCAGATTACGCGCAGAAAAAAAGGATCTCAAGAAGATCCTT
TGATCTTTTCTACGGGGTCTGACGCTCAGTGGAACGAAAACTCACGTTAAGGGATTTTGGTCATGAGATT
ATCAAAAAGGATCTTCACCTAGATCCTTTTAAATTAAAAATGAAGTTTTAAATCAATCTAAAGTATATAT
GAGTAAACTTGGTCTGACAGTTACCAATGCTTAATCAGTGAGGCACCTATCTCAGCGATCTGTCTATTTC
GTTCATCCATAGTTGCCTGACTCCCCGTCGTGTAGATAACTACGATACGGGAGGGCTTACCATCTGGCCC
CAGTGCTGCAATGATACCGCGTGACCCACGCTCACCGGCTCCAGATTTATCAGCAATAAACCAGCCAGCC
GGAAGGGCCGAGCGCAGAAGTGGTCCTGCAACTTTATCCGCCTCCATCCAGTCTATTAATTGTTGCCGGG
AAGCTAGAGTAAGTAGTTCGCCAGTTAATAGTTTGCGCAACGTTGTTGCCATTGCTACAGGCATCGTGGT
GTCACGCTCGTCGTTTGGTATGGCTTCATTCAGCTCCGGTTCCCAACGATCAAGGCGAGTTACATGATCC
CCCATGTTGTGCAAAAAAGCGGTTAGCTCCTTCGGTCCTCCGATCGTTGTCAGAAGTAAGTTGGCCGCAG
TGTTATCACTCATGGTTATGGCAGCACTGCATAATTCTCTTACTGTCATGCCATCCGTAAGATGCTTTTC
TGTGACTGGTGAGTACTCAACCAAGTCATTCTGAGAATAGTGTATGCGGCGACCGAGTTGCTCTTGCCCG
GCGTCAATACGGGATAATACCGCGCCACATAGCAGAACTTTAAAAGTGCTCATCATTGGAAAACGTTCTT
CGGGGCGAAAACTCTCAAGGATCTTACCGCTGTTGAGATCCAGTTCGATGTAACCCACTCGTGCACCCAA
CTGATCTTCAGCATCTTTTACTTTCACCAGCGTTTCTGGGTGAGCAAAAACAGGAAGGCAAAATGCCGCA
AAAAAGGGAATAAGGGCGACACGGAAATGTTGAATACTCATACTCTTCCTTTTTCAATATTATTGAAGCA
TTTATCAGGGTTATTGTCTCATGAGCGGATACATATTTGAATGTATTTAGAAAAATAAACAAATAGGGGT
TCCGCGCACATTTCCCCGAAAAGTGCCACCTG
Features (pLannotate 1.2.2; 19 found; start..end, strand, type, name):
      9..388     +  enhancer       CMV enhancer: human cytomegalovirus immediate early enhancer
    390..665     +  promoter       chicken β-actin promoter: No description available
    666..1686    +  intron         chimeric intron: chimera between introns from chicken β-actin and rabbit β-globin
   1741..2422    +  CDS            YPet (fragment): yellow fluorescent protein optimized for FRET with CyPet (Nguyen and Daugherty, 2005)
   2422..2589    +  CDS            Su(var)205 (fragment): HP1_DROME - Also known as HP1. Experimental evidence at protein level: Swiss-Prot protein existence level 1. Structural component of heterochromatin, involved in gene repression and the modification of position-effect-variegation. Recognizes and binds histone H3 tails methylated at 'Lys-9', leading to epigenetic repression. From Drosophila melanogaster (Fruit fly).
   2956..3633    +  CDS            Enhanced Cyan-Emitting GFP: Enhanced Cyan-Emitting GFP is a basic (constitutively fluorescent) cyan fluorescent protein published in 2002, derived from Aequorea victoria.
   3634..4041    +  CDS            H32_BOVIN: Experimental evidence at protein level: Swiss-Prot protein existence level 1. Core component of nucleosome. Nucleosomes wrap and compact DNA into chromatin, limiting DNA accessibility to the cellular machineries which require DNA as a template. Histones thereby play a central role in transcription regulation, DNA repair, DNA replication and chromosomal stability. DNA accessibility is regulated via a complex set of post-translational modifications of histones, also called histone code, and nucleosome remodeling. From Bos taurus (Bovine).
   4119..4174    +  polyA_signal   β-globin poly(A) signal: rabbit β-globin polyadenylation signal (Gil and Proudfoot, 1987)
   4559..4575    -  protein_bind   lac operator: The lac repressor binds to the lac operator to inhibit transcription in E. coli. This inhibition can be relieved by adding lactose or isopropyl-β-D-thiogalactopyranoside (IPTG). lac repressor encoded by lacI
   4583..4613    -  promoter       lac promoter: promoter for the E. coli lac operon
   4628..4649    -  protein_bind   CAP binding site: CAP binding activates transcription in the presence of cAMP. E. coli catabolite activator protein
   4662..4701    -  CDS            lacI (fragment): lac repressor; lacI; The lac repressor binds to the lac operator to inhibit transcription in E. coli. This inhibition can be relieved by adding lactose or isopropyl-β-D-thiogalactopyranoside (IPTG).
   4708..4730    +  promoter       SV40 promoter (fragment): SV40 enhancer and early promoter
   4754..4889    +  rep_origin     SV40 ori: SV40 origin of replication
   4909..5043    +  polyA_signal   SV40 poly(A) signal: SV40 polyadenylation signal
   5045..5099    -  CDS            lacI (fragment): lac repressor; lacI; The lac repressor binds to the lac operator to inhibit transcription in E. coli. This inhibition can be relieved by adding lactose or isopropyl-β-D-thiogalactopyranoside (IPTG).
   5282..5870    -  rep_origin     ori: high-copy-number ColE1/pMB1/pBR322/pUC origin of replication
   6041..6901    -  CDS            AmpR: β-lactamase; bla; confers resistance to ampicillin, carbenicillin, and related antibiotics
   6902..7006    -  promoter       AmpR promoter: bla
