[The description below was written by a language model from this plasmid's Addgene catalogue record and pLannotate feature annotations shown in this document.]
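Description:
K9L mutant of H3K9me3 biosensor is a mammalian expression plasmid built on a pCAGGS backbone in which one BsaI site was removed to make the vector compatible with Golden Gate assembly. It is propagated in E. coli as a high-copy plasmid through a ColE1/pUC-type origin and selected with ampicillin via the β-lactamase gene. The backbone also carries remnants of lac regulatory sequence and an SV40 origin with an SV40 poly(A) signal; the SV40 origin can support episomal replication in cells expressing large T antigen. No mammalian selection marker is annotated.

The catalogue lists the promoter as CMV, but the feature table shows the full CAG arrangement typical of pCAGGS: the CMV immediate-early enhancer, the chicken β-actin promoter and a chimeric β-actin/β-globin intron, with transcription terminated by the rabbit β-globin poly(A) signal. This drives a single fusion protein cloned between EcoRI and SalI, consisting of a truncated YPet, a fragment of Drosophila HP1 (the protein that recognises H3 tails methylated at lysine 9), an EV linker (falling in an unannotated gap of the feature table), ECFP, and mouse histone H3; the annotation tool matched the last to a bovine H3 entry. In the parental sensor, methylation of lysine 9 on the fused H3 would allow intramolecular binding by the HP1 domain, changing FRET between the ECFP donor and YPet acceptor. Here lysine 9 is replaced by leucine, removing the methylation site and abolishing detection. The construct therefore serves as a non-responsive negative control for live-cell FRET imaging of H3K9 trimethylation.
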