Addgene plasmid #120807: K9L mutant of H3K9me3 biosensor
Purpose: FRET biosensor. Eliminating the H3 lysine 9 methylation site in H3K9me3 biosensor to abolish the detection capability
Depositing lab: Yingxiao Wang. Depositing organization: University of California, San Diego (UCSD). Publication: Coordinated histone modifications and chromatin reorganization in a single cell revealed by FRET biosensors. Peng Q, Lu S, Shi Y, Pan Y, Limsakul P, Chernov AV, Qiu J, Chai X, Shi Y, Wang P, Ji Y, Li YJ, Strongin AY, Verkhusha VV, Izpisua Belmonte JC, Ren B, Wang Y, Chien S, Wang Y. Proc Natl Acad Sci U S A. 2018 Nov 26. pii: 1811818115. doi: 10.1073/pnas.1811818115. PubMed 30478057.
Backbone
  Vector backbone: pCAGGS vector
  Backbone size w/o insert (bp): 4717
  Total vector size (bp): 7021
  Modifications to backbone: one BsaI site was mutated for Golden Gate Assembly purpose
  Vector type: Mammalian Expression
Growth in bacteria
  Bacterial resistance: Ampicillin, 100 μg/mL
  Growth temperature: 37°C
  Growth strain: DH5alpha
  Copy number: High Copy
Gene/Insert
  Gene/Insert name: Truncated YPet-HP1-EV linker-ECFP-mouse histone H3(K9L mutation)
  Species: M. musculus (mouse), D. melanogaster (fly), Synthetic
  Insert size (bp): 2304
  Mutation: lysine 9 is mutated to leucine 9 on histone H3
  Promoter: CMV
  Cloning method: Restriction Enzyme; 5′ cloning site EcoRI (not destroyed); 3′ cloning site SalI (not destroyed)
  Sequencing primers: 5′ GCCTCTGCTAACCATGTTCATGCC; 3′ CAGATGCTCAAGGGGCTTCATG
Terms and licenses: Academic/Nonprofit Terms; Industry Terms: Not Available to Industry
How to cite: K9L mutant of H3K9me3 biosensor was a gift from Yingxiao Wang (Addgene plasmid # 120807 ; http://n2t.net/addgene:120807 ; RRID:Addgene_120807)
